>Addgene plasmid #84105 | pFGC5941-PacI-ath-STTM1887 | depositor partial sequence | sequence record 160661 | STTM
TCTCTTAGACTCTACTACTTAGTAGTTGTTGTTGTTATGGTCTAATTTAAATATGGTCTAAAGAAGAAGA
ATTCTCTTAGACTCTACTACTTAGTA
