>Addgene plasmid #84105 | pFGC5941-PacI-ath-STTM1887 | addgene partial sequence | sequence record 166724 | M13-F20 5'-TGTAAAACGACGGCCAGT-3'
GCTGAGCCTCGACATGTTGTCGCAAAATTCGCCCTGGACCCGCCCAACGATTTGTCGTCACTGTCAAGGT
TTGACCTGCACTTCATTTGGGGCCCACATACACCAAAAAAATGCTGCATAATTCTCGGGGCAGCAAGTCG
GTTACCCGGCCGCCGTGCTGGACCGGGTTGAATGGTGCCCGTAACTTTCGGTAGAGCGGACGGCCAATAC
TCAACTTCAAGGAATCTCACCCATGCGCGCCGGCGGGGAACCGGAGTTCCCTTCAGTGAGCGTTATTAGT
TCGCCGCTCGGTGTGTCGTAGATACTAGCCCCTGGGGCACTTTTGAAATTTGAATAAGATTTATGTAATC
AGTCTTTTAGGTTTGACCGGTTCTGCCGCTTTTTTTAAAATTGGATTTGTAATAATAAAACGCAATTGTT
TGTTATTGTGGCGCTCTATCATAGATGTCGCTATAAACCTATTCAGCACAATATATTGTTTTCATTTTAA
TATTGTACATATAAGTAGTAGGGTACAATCAGTAAATTGAACGGAGAATATTATTCATAAAAATACGATA
GTAACGGGTGATATATTCATTAGAATGAACCGAAACCGGCGGTAAGGATCTGAGCTACACATGCTCAGGT
TTTTTACAACGTGCACAACAGAATTGAAAGCAAATATCATGCGATCATAGGCGTCTCGCATATCTCATTA
AAGCAGGACTCTAGGGACTAGTCCCGGGTCTTAATTAAGTTTGCAAGCAGCAGATTACGCGCAGAAAAAA
AGGATCTCAAGGAGATCCTTTGGATCACAAAAAAAAAGCCCGCTCATTAGGCGGGTTAAATTCCCGG
