>Addgene plasmid #84105 | pFGC5941-PacI-ath-STTM1887 | addgene partial sequence | sequence record 167876 | T7 5'-TAATACGACTCACTATAGGG-3'
ACAGTCTCAGAAGACCAAAGGGCTATTGAGACTTTTCAACAAGGGGTAATTTCGGGAAACCTCCTCGGAT
TCCATTGCCCAGCTATCTGTCACTTCATCGAAAGGACAGTGGAAAAGGAAGGTGGCTCCTACAAATGCCA
TCATTGCGATAAAGGAAAGGCTATCATTCAAGATGCCTCTGCCGACAGTGGTCCCAAAGATGGACCCCCA
CCCACGAGGAGCATCGTGGGAAAAGAAGACGTTCCAACCACGTCTTCAAAGCAAGTGGATTGATGTGACA
TCTCCACTGACGTAAGGGATGACGCACAATCCCACCCCTACTCCAAAAATGTCAAAGATACTGTCTCAGA
AGACCAAAGGGCTATTGAGACTTTTCAACAAAGGGTAATTTCGGGAAACCTCCTCGGATTCCATTGCCCA
GCTATCTGTCACCTCATCGAAAGGACAGTAGAAAAGGAAGGTGGCTCCTCCAAATGCCATCATTGCGATA
AAGGAAAGGCTATCATTCAAGATGCCTCTGACGACAGTGGTCCCAAAGATGGACCCCCACCCACGAGGAG
CATCGTGGAAAAAGAAGACGTTCCAACCACGCCTTCAAAGCAAGTGGATTGATGTGACATCTCCACTGAC
ATAAGGGATGACGCACAACCCCACTATCCTTCGCAAGACCCTTCCTCTATATAAGGAAGTTCATTTCATT
TGGAGAGGACAGCCCAAGCTTTCTCTTAGACTCTACTACTTAGTAGTTGTTGTTGTTATGGTCTAATTTA
AATATGGTCTAAAGAAGAAGAATTCTCTTAGACTCTACTACTTAGTAGAATTCGGTACGCTGAAATCACC
AGTCTCTCTCTACAAATCTATCTCTCTCTATTT
