[The description below was written by a language model from this plasmid's Addgene catalogue record.]
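Description:
pFGC5941-PacI-ath-STTM1887 is a plant expression plasmid built on the pFGC5941-PacI backbone (about 8.6 kb without insert) and designed to knock down the function of miRNA1887 in Arabidopsis thaliana. It is propagated in E. coli as a high-copy plasmid under dual chloramphenicol and kanamycin selection, and it carries a Basta (glufosinate) resistance marker for selecting transformed plants. The record does not list the origins of replication, T-DNA borders or other backbone elements, and no feature table is provided, so these details cannot be confirmed here.

The payload is a roughly 2.8 kb cassette inserted at a PacI site, with PacI sites retained on both flanks so the whole module can be excised or moved. According to the depositor's comments, this cassette contains a doubled 35S (2x35S) promoter, the STTM1887 sequence, a 35S terminator (T35S) and a chloramphenicol resistance gene. The CmR gene travelling with the insert explains the chloramphenicol component of the bacterial selection and offers a way to select for backbones that have received the cassette, while kanamycin resistance presumably comes from the backbone.

A short tandem target mimic (STTM) is a non-coding RNA carrying two imperfect binding sites for a given microRNA joined by a short spacer. The mismatched sites resist cleavage, so the strongly expressed transcript sequesters the microRNA and promotes its degradation. The resulting loss of miRNA1887 activity de-represses its target genes, making the construct useful for loss-of-function studies of this microRNA in stably transformed Arabidopsis.
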