Addgene plasmid #84105: pFGC5941-PacI-ath-STTM1887
Purpose: target miRNA1887 for destruction in Arabidopsis thaliana
Depositing lab: Guiliang Tang. Depositing organization: Michigan Technological University. Publication: Construction of short tandem target mimic (STTM) to block the functions of plant and animal microRNAs. Tang G, Yan J, Gu Y, Qiao M, Fan R, Mao Y, Tang X. Methods. 2012 Oct;58(2):118-25. doi: 10.1016/j.ymeth.2012.10.006. Epub 2012 Oct 23. PubMed 23098881.
Backbone
  Vector backbone: pFGC5941-PacI
  Backbone manufacturer: Guiliang Tang (Addgene plasmid # 44182)
  Backbone size w/o insert (bp): 8608
  Vector type: Plant Expression
  Selectable markers: Basta
Growth in bacteria
  Bacterial resistance: Chloramphenicol and Kanamycin, 25 & 50 μg/mL
  Growth temperature: 37°C
  Growth strain: DH5alpha
  Copy number: High Copy
Gene/Insert
  Gene/Insert name: STTM1887
  Species: A. thaliana (mustard weed)
  Insert size (bp): 2846
  Promoter: 2x35S
  Cloning method: Restriction Enzyme; 5′ cloning site PacI (not destroyed); 3′ cloning site PacI (not destroyed)
  Sequencing primers: 5′ CACTATCCTTCGCAAGACCCTTCC; 3′ CAACACATGAGCGAAACCCTATAA
Terms and licenses: Academic/Nonprofit Terms; Industry Terms: Not Available to Industry
Depositor comments: The insert within this plasmid contains a 2x35S promoter, STTM, T35S and CmR.
How to cite: pFGC5941-PacI-ath-STTM1887 was a gift from Guiliang Tang (Addgene plasmid # 84105 ; http://n2t.net/addgene:84105 ; RRID:Addgene_84105)
